>Addgene plasmid #227668 | pFNC-4 | addgene full sequence | sequence record 457238 | Addgene NGS Result
AAATCGATGTGTCATCCGCATTTTTAGGATCTCCGGCTAATGCAAAGACGATGTGGTAGCCGTGATAGTT
TGCGACAGTGCCGTCAGCGTTTTGTAATGGCCAGCTGTCCCAAACGTCCAGGCCTTTTGCAGAAGAGATA
TTTTTAATTGTGGACGAATCGAACTCAGGAACTTGATATTTTTCATTTTTTTGCTGTTCAGGGATTTGCA
GCATATCATGGCGTGTAATATGGGAAATGCCGTATGTTTCCTTATATGGCTTTTGGTTCGTTTCTTTCGC
AAACGCTTGAGTTGCGCCTCCTGCCAGCAGTGCGGTAGTAAAGGTTAATACTGTTGCTTGTTTTGCAAAC
TTTTTGATGTTCATCGTTCATGTCTCCTTTTTTATGTACTGTGTTAGCGGTCTGCTTCTTCCAGCCCTCC
TGTTTGAAGATGGCAAGTTAGTTACGCACAATAAAAAAAGACCTAAAATATGTAAGGGGTGACGCCAAAG
TATACACTTTGCCCTTTACACATTTTAGGTCTTGCATTTAAATGAACCTTGACCGAACGCAGCGGTGGTA
ACGGCGCAGTGGCGGTTTTCATGGCTTGTTATGACTGTTTTTTTGGGGTACAGTCTATGCCTCGGGCATC
CAAGCAGCAAGCGCGTTACGCCGTGGGTCGATGTTTGATGTTATGGAGCAGCAACGATGTTACGCAGCAG
GGCAGTCGCCCTAAAACAAAGTTAAACATCATGAGGGAAGCGGTGATCGCCGAAGTATCGACTCAACTAT
CAGAGGTAGTTGGCGTCATCGAGCGCCATCTCGAACCGACGTTGCTGGCCGTACATTTGTACGGCTCCGC
AGTGGATGGCGGCCTGAAGCCACACAGTGATATTGATTTGCTGGTTACGGTGACCGTAAGGCTTGATGAA
ACAACGCGGCGAGCTTTGATCAACGACCTTTTGGAAACTTCGGCTTCCCCTGGAGAGAGCGAGATTCTCC
GCGCTGTAGAAGTCACCATTGTTGTGCACGACGACATCATTCCGTGGCGTTATCCAGCTAAGCGCGAACT
GCAATTTGGAGAATGGCAGCGCAATGACATTCTTGCAGGTATCTTCGAGCCAGCCACGATCGACATTGAT
CTGGCTATCTTGCTGACAAAAGCAAGAGAACATAGCGTTGCCTTGGTAGGTCCAGCGGCGGAGGAACTCT
TTGATCCGGTTCCTGAACAGGATCTATTTGAGGCGCTAAATGAAACCTTAACGCTATGGAACTCGCCGCC
CGACTGGGCTGGCGATGAGCGAAATGTAGTGCTTACGTTGTCCCGCATTTGGTACAGCGCAGTAACCGGC
AAAATCGCGCCGAAGGATGTCGCTGCCGACTGGGCAATGGAGCGCCTGCCGGCCCAGTATCAGCCCGTCA
TACTTGAAGCTAGACAGGCTTATCTTGGACAAGAAGAAGATCGCTTGGCCTCGCGCGCAGATCAGTTGGA
AGAATTTGTCCACTACGTGAAAGGCGAGATCACCAAGGTAGTCGGCAAATAAGACAACGGTCCGCGCGTT
GTCCTTTTCCGCTGCATAACCCTGCTTCGGGGTCATTATAGCGATTTTTTCGGTATATCCATCCTTTTTC
GCACGATATACAGGATTTTGCCAAAGGGTTCGTGTAGACTTTCCTTGGTGTATCCAACGGCGTCAGCCGG
GCAGGATAGGTGAAGTAGGCCCACCCGCGAGCGGGTGTTCCTTCTTCACTGTCCCTTATTCGCACCTGGC
GGTGCTCAACGGGAATCCTGCTCTGCGAGGCTGGCCGTAGGCCGGCCGCGATGCAGGTGGCTGCTGAACC
CCCAGCCGGAACTGACCCCACAAGGCCCTAGCGTTTGCAATGCACCAGGTCACCATTGACCCAGGCGTGT
TCCACCAGGCCGCTGCCTCGCAACTCTTCGCAGGCTTCGCCGACCTGCTCGCGCCACTTCTTCACGCGGG
TGGAATCCGATCCGCACATGAGGCGGAAGGTTTCCAGCTTGAGCGGGTACGGCTCCCGGTGCGAGCTGAA
ATAGTCGAACATCCGTCGGGCCGTCGGCGACAGCTTGCGGTACTTCTCCCATATGAATTTCGTGTAGTGG
TCGCCAGCAAACAGCACGACGATTTCCTCGTCGATCAGGACCTGGCAACGGGACGTTTTCTTGCCACGGT
CCAGGACGCGGAAGCGGTGCAGCAGCGACACCGATTCCAGGTGCCCAACGCGGTCGGACGTGAAGCCCAT
CGCCGTCGCCTGTAGGCGCGACAGGCATTCCTCGGCCTTCGTGTAATACCGGCCATTGATCGACCAGCCC
AGGTCCTGGCAAAGCTCGTAGAACGTGAAGGTGATCGGCTCGCCGATAGGGGTGCGCTTCGCGTACTCCA
ACACCTGCTGCCACACCAGTTCGTCATCGTCGGCCCGCAGCTCGACGCCGGTGTAGGTGATCTTCACGTC
CTTGTTGACGTGGAAAATGACCTTGTTTTGCAGCGCCTCGCGCGGGATTTTCTTGTTGCGCGTGGTGAAC
AGGGCAGAGCGGGCCGTGTCGTTTGGCATCGCTCGCATCGTGTCCGGCCACGGCGCAATATCGAACAAGG
AAAGCTGCATTTCCTTGATCTGCTGCTTCGTGTGTTTCAGCAACGCGGCCTGCTTGGCTTCGCTGACCTG
TTTTGCCAGGTCCTCGCCGGCGGTTTTTCGCTTCTTGGTCGTCATAGTTCCTCGCGTGTCGATGGTCATC
GACTTCGCCAAACCTGCCGCCTCCTGTTCGAGACGACGCGAACGCTCCACGGCGGCCGATGGCGCGGGCA
GGGCAGGGGGAGCCAGTTGCACGCTGTCGCGCTCGATCTTGGCCGTAGCTTGCTGGACTATCGAGCCGAC
GGACTGGAAGGTTTCGCGGGGCGCACGCATGACGGTGCGGCTTGCGATGGTTTCGGCATCCTCGGCGGAA
AACCCCGCGTCGATCAGTTCTTGCCTGTATGCCTTCCGGTCAAACGTCCGATTCATTCACCCTCCTTGCG
GGATTGCCCCGGAATTAATTCCCCGGATCGATCCGTCGATCTTGATCCCCTGCGCCATCAGATCCTTGGC
GGCAAGAAAGCCATCCAGTTTACTTTGCAGGGCTTCCCAACCTTACCAGAGGGCGCCCCAGCTGGCAATT
CCGGTTCGCTTGCTGTCCATAAAACCGCCCAGTCTAGCTATCGCCATGTAAGCCCACTGCAAGCTACCTG
CTTTCTCTTTGCGCTTGCGTTTTCCCTTGTCCAGATAGCCCAGTAGCTGACATTCATCCGGGGTCAGCAC
CGTTTCTGCGGACTGGCTTTCTACGTGGCTGCCATTTTTGGGGTGAGGCCGTTCGCGGCCGAGGGGCGCA
GCCCCTGGGGGGATGGGAGGCCCGCGTTAGCGGGCCGGGAGGGTTCGAGAAGGGGGGGCACCCCCCTTCG
GCGTGCGCGGTCACGCGCACAGGGCGCAGCCCTGGTTAAAAACAAGGTTTATAAATATTGGTTTAAAAGC
AGGTTAAAAGACAGGTTAGCGGTGGCCGAAAAACGGGCGGAAACCCTTGCAAATGCTGGATTTTCTGCCT
GTGGACAGCCCCTCAAATGTCAATAGGTGCGCCCCTCATCTGTCAGCACTCTGCCCCTCAAGTGTCAAGG
ATCGCGCCCCTCATCTGTCAGTAGTCGCGCCCCTCAAGTGTCAATACCGCAGGGCACTTATCCCCAGGCT
TGTCCACATCATCTGTGGGAAACTCGCGTAAAATCAGGCGTTTTCGCCGATTTGCGAGGCTGGCCAGCTC
CACGTCGCCGGCCGAAATCGAGCCTGCCCCTCATCTGTCAACGCCGCGCCGGGTGAGTCGGCCCCTCAAG
TGTCAACGTCCGCCCCTCATCTGTCAGTGAGGGCCAAGTTTTCCGCGAGGTATCCACAACGCCGGCGGCC
CTACATGGCTCTGCTGTAGTGAGTGGGTTGCGCTTCGGCAGCGGTCCTGATCCCCCGCAGAAAAAAAGGA
TCTCAAGAAGATCCTTTGATCTTTTCTACGGCGCGCCCAGCTGTCTAGGGCGGCGGATTTGTCCTACTCA
GGAGAGCGTTCACCGACAAACAACAGATAAAACGAAAGGCCCAGTCTTTCGACTGAGCCTTTCGTTTTAT
TTGATGCCTTTAATTAATGTGACAATTAATCATCGGCATAGTATATCGGCATAGTATAATACGACAAGGT
GAGGAACTAAACCCCTAGGGGAGTCATGAACAT
[1500 nt withheld, positions 4234-5733]
TAATAACGCTGATAGTGCTAGTGTAGATCGCTACACTAGTCCTAGAGTCGACCTGCAGGCATGCAAGCTT
GCGGCCGCGTCGTGACTGGGAAAACCCTGGCGACTAGTCTTGGACTCCTGTTGATAGATCCAGTAATGAC
CTCAGAACTCCATCTGGATTTGTTCAGAACGCTCGGTTGCCGCCGGGCGTTTTTTATTGGTGAGAATCCA
GGGGTCCCCCGGCATCAGAGCAGATTGTACTGAGAGTGCACCATAATCGGCATTTTCTTTTGCGTTTTTA
TTTGTTAACTGTTAATTGTCCTTGTTCAAGGATGCTGTCTTTGACAACAGATGTTTTCTTGCCTTTGATG
TTCAGCAGGAAGCTAGGCGCAAACGTTGATTGTTTGTCTGCGTAGAATCCTCTGTTTGTCATATAGCTTG
TAATCACGACATTGTTTCCTTTCGCTTGAGGTACAGCGAAGTGTGAGTAAGTAAAGGTTACATCGTTAGG
ATCAAGATCCATTTTTAACACAAGGCCAGTTTTGTTCAGCGGCTTGTATGGGCCAGTTAAAGAATTAGAA
ACATAACCAAGCATGTAAATATCGTTAGACGTAATGCCGTCAATCGTCATTTTTGATCCGCGGGAGTCAG
TGAACAGATACCATTTGCCGTTCATTTTAAAGACGTTCGCGCGTTCAATTTCATCTGTTACTGTGTTAGA
TGCAATCAGCGGTTTCATCACTTTTTTCAGTGTGTAATCATCGTTTAGCTCAATCATACCGAGAGCGCCG
TTTGCTAACTCAGCCGTGCGTTTTTTATCGCTTTGCAGAAGTTTTTGACTTTCTTGACGGAAGAATGATG
TGCTTTTGCCATAGTATGCTTTGTTAAATAAAGATTCTTCGCCTTGGTAGCCATCTTCAGTTCCAGTGTT
TGCTTCAAATACTAAGTATTTGTGGCCTTTATCTTCTACGTAGTGAGGATCTCTCAGCGTATGGTTGTCG
CCTGAGCTGTAGTTGCCTTCATCGATGAACTGCTGTACATTTTGATACGTTTTTCCGTCACCGTCAAAGA
TTGATTTATAATCCTCTACACCGTTGATGTTCAAAGAGCTGTCTGATGCTGATACGTTAACTTGTGCAGT
TGTCAGTGTTTGTTTGCCGTAATGTTTACCGGAGAAATCAGTGTAGAATAAACGGATTTTTCCGTCAGAT
GTAAATGTGGCTGAACCTGACCATTCTTGTGTTTGGTCTTTTAGGATAGAATCATTTGCATCGAATTTGT
CGCTGTCTTTAAAGACGCGGCCAGCGTTTTTCCAGCTGTCAATAGAAGTTTCGCCGACTTTTTGATAGAA
CATGT
Features (pLannotate 1.2.2; 15 found; start..end, strand, type, name):
    365..525     -  promoter       sacB promoter (fragment): sacR; sacB promoter and control region
    668..724     +  CDS            GmR (fragment): gentamycin acetyltransferase; aacC1; confers resistance to gentamycin
    731..1522    +  CDS            SmR: aminoglycoside adenylyltransferase (Murphy, 1985); aadA; confers resistance to spectinomycin and streptomycin
   1679..1787    +  oriT           oriT: incP origin of transfer
   1848..2996    -  CDS            trfA: trans-acting replication protein that binds to and activates oriV
   3048..3329    -  CDS            tnpA (fragment): TN5P_ECOLX - Also known as tnp. Experimental evidence at protein level: Swiss-Prot protein existence level 1. Mediates transposition of transposon Tn5 by a 'cut and paste' mechanism. First, the monomeric transposase binds the 19 bp inverted DNA repeats flanking the transposon. Then, dimerization of the DNA- bound transposase creates a synaptic DNA complex. After nicking of the first DNA strand, excision of the transposon proceeds through a series of intermediates. The transposase then mediates the insertion of the transposon at a new site by strand transfer. The activity of the wild- type tran
   3389..3920    -  rep_origin     oriV: incP origin of replication
   3976..4011    -  rep_origin     CloDF13 ori (fragment): Plasmids containing the CloDF13 (CDF) origin of replication can be propagated in E. coli cells that contain additional plasmids with compatible origins.
   4047..4133    -  terminator     rrnB T1 terminator: Escherichia coli rrnB; transcription terminator T1 from the E. coli rrnB gene
   4150..4195    +  promoter       EM7 promoter: synthetic bacterial promoter&nbsp
   5775..5803    +  misc_feature   MCS (fragment): pUC18/19 multiple cloning site
   5811..5835    +  CDS            lacZα (fragment): LacZα fragment of β-galactosidase; lacZ fragment
   5846..5940    +  terminator     lambda t0 terminator: transcription terminator from phage lambda
   5953..5988    +  misc_feature   bom (fragment): basis of mobility region from pBR322
   6014..364     -  CDS            sacB (across the origin): SACB_BACSU - Experimental evidence at protein level: Swiss-Prot protein existence level 1. From Bacillus subtilis (strain 168).
