[The description below was written by a language model from this plasmid's Addgene catalogue record and pLannotate feature annotations shown in this document.]
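Description:
pFNC-4 is a 7,068 bp broad-host-range bacterial expression plasmid that supplies the BxbI phage integrase as a helper function in the CIFR (Clone-Integrate-Flip-out-Repeat) toolset for iterative genome engineering of Gram-negative bacteria. It derives from pFNC-6 by exchanging the gentamicin resistance marker for a streptomycin resistance cassette. The feature table is consistent with this: it shows a complete aadA gene (aminoglycoside adenylyltransferase, conferring streptomycin and spectinomycin resistance) immediately preceded by a short residual fragment of the gentamicin acetyltransferase gene. Replication relies on the incP (RK2-type) oriV together with its trans-acting initiator trfA, a combination that functions in many Gram-negative hosts. An incP oriT allows the plasmid to be mobilised by conjugation when transfer functions are provided in trans. The other small hits, such as the Tn5 transposase, CloDF13 ori, bom and lacZα fragments, appear to be backbone remnants rather than functional parts.

The integrase coding sequence itself is not annotated. There is, however, an unannotated gap of about 1.6 kb between the constitutive synthetic EM7 promoter and the MCS remnant and lambda t0 terminator, with an rrnB T1 terminator insulating the unit upstream. This gap is the likely position of the BxbI gene, although the record does not confirm this or state which promoter drives the integrase. According to the record, the integrase is used to remove the antibiotic resistance cassette that was integrated into the chromosome with the pCIFR vectors, so that the marker can be reused in further rounds of engineering. The plasmid also carries Bacillus subtilis sacB with its native sacR promoter region. This gene makes cells sensitive to sucrose, so cells that have lost pFNC-4 can be selected on sucrose once marker excision is complete.
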