Addgene plasmid #227668: pFNC-4
Purpose: Plasmid encoding the BxbI phage integrase. It can be used to remove the antibiotic resistance cassette integrated with pCIFR. SmR, easily curable via sucrose counterselection.
Depositing lab: Pablo Ivan Nikel. Depositing organization: Danmarks Tekniske Universitet. Publication: CIFR (Clone-Integrate-Flip-out-Repeat): A toolset for iterative genome and pathway engineering of Gram-negative bacteria. Federici F, Luppino F, Aguilar-Vilar C, Mazaraki ME, Petersen LB, Ahonen L, Nikel PI. Metab Eng. 2025 Jan 6;88:180-195. doi: 10.1016/j.ymben.2025.01.001. PubMed 39778677.
Backbone
  Vector backbone: pFNC-6
  Backbone size w/o insert (bp): 6370
  Total vector size (bp): 7068
  Modifications to backbone: Exchanged GmR for SmR
  Vector type: Bacterial Expression
Growth in bacteria
  Bacterial resistance: Streptomycin, 50 μg/mL
  Growth temperature: 37°C
  Growth strain: DH5alpha
  Copy number: Unknown
Gene/Insert
  Gene/Insert name: SmR (alt name: Streptomycin resistance cassette)
  Species: BxbI phage
  Insert size (bp): 998
Terms and licenses: Academic/Nonprofit Terms; Industry Terms: Not Available to Industry
How to cite: pFNC-4 was a gift from Pablo Ivan Nikel (Addgene plasmid # 227668 ; http://n2t.net/addgene:227668 ; RRID:Addgene_227668)
